Addgene plasmid #178123: HNRNPA1_Halo_C_allele
Purpose: Donor vector for endogenous tagging of human HNRNPA1 at the C-terminus with halotag
Depositing lab: iPSC Neurodegenerative Disease Initiative (iNDI) & Michael Ward. Depositing organization: National Institute of Neurological Disorders and Strokes (NINDS).
Backbone
  Vector backbone: pUC57-BsaI-Free
  Vector type: Donor vector
Growth in bacteria
  Bacterial resistance: Ampicillin, 100 μg/mL
  Growth temperature: 37°C
  Growth strain: DH5alpha
  Copy number: High Copy
Gene/Insert
  Gene/Insert name: Halotag (alt name: HNRNPA1)
  Species: H. sapiens (human)
  Entrez Gene: HNRNPA1 (a.k.a. ALS19, ALS20, HNRPA1, HNRPA1L3, IBMPFD3, MPD3, UP 1, hnRNP A1, hnRNP-A1)
  Cloning method: Unknown
Terms and licenses: Academic/Nonprofit Terms; Industry Terms: Not Available to Industry
How to cite: HNRNPA1_Halo_C_allele was a gift from iPSC Neurodegenerative Disease Initiative (iNDI) & Michael Ward (Addgene plasmid # 178123 ; http://n2t.net/addgene:178123 ; RRID:Addgene_178123)
