[The description below was written by a language model from this plasmid's Addgene catalogue record and pLannotate feature annotations shown in this document.]
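Description:
HNRNPA1_Halo_C_allele is a donor (homology-directed repair template) plasmid built on the pUC57-BsaI-Free cloning backbone, intended for endogenous tagging of the human HNRNPA1 gene at its C-terminus with HaloTag. It is a simple bacterial propagation vector of about 4.4 kb. It replicates in E. coli from a high-copy ColE1/pUC-type origin and is selected with ampicillin through the β-lactamase gene and its native promoter. The remaining backbone annotations (lac promoter, lac operator, CAP binding site, and fragments of lacZα, lacI, rop and bom) are remnants of the pUC-family cloning region and have no role in the tagging function.

The payload sits between the lacZα fragment and the lac promoter. The feature table detects a short stretch of HNRNPA1 coding sequence upstream; it was matched to the bovine ortholog by the annotation tool, but the catalogue lists the gene as human. Downstream is an open reading frame annotated as the bacterial haloalkane dehalogenase dhaA, the enzyme from which HaloTag was engineered. The unannotated sequence between and flanking these features presumably comprises genomic HNRNPA1 sequence serving as homology arms, along with any linker, though the record does not define their boundaries or composition. No mammalian promoter, selection cassette or polyadenylation signal is annotated, which fits a design in which the tag is expressed from the native locus after integration.

The record does not specify the nuclease or guide used with the donor. Once fused, HaloTag allows covalent labelling of endogenous hnRNP A1 with chloroalkane ligands for imaging, pulldown or related applications. The plasmid comes from an iPSC-focused neurodegenerative disease initiative, and HNRNPA1 carries ALS-related aliases in the record.
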