Features (pLannotate 1.2.2; 12 found; start..end, strand, type, name):
     28..120     -  CDS            lacI (fragment): lac repressor; lacI; The lac repressor binds to the lac operator to inhibit transcription in E. coli. This inhibition can be relieved by adding lactose or isopropyl-β-D-thiogalactopyranoside (IPTG).
    303..891     -  rep_origin     ori: high-copy-number ColE1/pMB1/pBR322/pUC origin of replication
   1062..1922    -  CDS            AmpR: β-lactamase; bla; confers resistance to ampicillin, carbenicillin, and related antibiotics
   1923..2027    -  promoter       AmpR promoter: bla
   2122..2157    +  CDS            rop (fragment): Rop protein, which maintains plasmids at low copy number; rop
   2259..2358    +  misc_feature   bom (fragment): basis of mobility region from pBR322
   2364..2521    -  CDS            lacZα (fragment): LacZα fragment of β-galactosidase; lacZ fragment
   2552..2611    +  CDS            HNRNPA1 (fragment): ROA1_BOVIN - Also known as HNRPA1. Experimental evidence at protein level: Swiss-Prot protein existence level 1. Involved in the packaging of pre-mRNA into hnRNP particles, transport of poly(A) mRNA from the nucleus to the cytoplasm and may modulate splice site selection. May bind to specific miRNA hairpins. Binds to the IRES and thereby inhibits the translation of the apoptosis protease activating factor APAF1. From Bos taurus (Bovine).
   2998..3873    +  CDS            dhaA: DHAA_PSEPV - Experimental evidence at protein level: Swiss-Prot protein existence level 1. Catalyzes hydrolytic cleavage of carbon-halogen bonds in halogenated aliphatic compounds, leading to the formation of the corresponding primary alcohols, halide ions and protons. Has a broad substrate specificity, as it is able to dehalogenate mono- and di- chlorinated and brominated alkanes (up to at least C10), and the two isomers of 1,3-dichloropropene to 3-chloroallyl alcohol; the highest activity was found with 1,2-dibromoethane, while no activity was observed with the analog 1,2-dichloroethane. Fro
   4367..4383    -  protein_bind   lac operator: The lac repressor binds to the lac operator to inhibit transcription in E. coli. This inhibition can be relieved by adding lactose or isopropyl-β-D-thiogalactopyranoside (IPTG). lac repressor encoded by lacI
   4391..4421    -  promoter       lac promoter: promoter for the E. coli lac operon
   4436..15      -  protein_bind   CAP binding site (across the origin): CAP binding activates transcription in the presence of cAMP. E. coli catabolite activator protein
>Addgene plasmid #178123 | HNRNPA1_Halo_C_allele | addgene full sequence | sequence record 349369 | Addgene NGS Result
AGCTAACTCACATTAATTGCGTTGCGCTCACTGCCCGCTTTCCAGTCGGGAAACCTGTCGTGCCAGCTGC
ATTAATGAATCGGCCAACGCGCGGGGAGAGGCGGTTTGCGTATTGGGCGCTCTTCCGCTTCCTCGCTCAC
TGACTCGCTGCGCTCGGTCGTTCGGCTGCGGCGAGCGGTATCAGCTCACTCAAAGGCGGTAATACGGTTA
TCCACAGAATCAGGGGATAACGCAGGAAAGAACATGTGAGCAAAAGGCCAGCAAAAGGCCAGGAACCGTA
AAAAGGCCGCGTTGCTGGCGTTTTTCCATAGGCTCCGCCCCCCTGACGAGCATCACAAAAATCGACGCTC
AAGTCAGAGGTGGCGAAACCCGACAGGACTATAAAGATACCAGGCGTTTCCCCCTGGAAGCTCCCTCGTG
CGCTCTCCTGTTCCGACCCTGCCGCTTACCGGATACCTGTCCGCCTTTCTCCCTTCGGGAAGCGTGGCGC
TTTCTCATAGCTCACGCTGTAGGTATCTCAGTTCGGTGTAGGTCGTTCGCTCCAAGCTGGGCTGTGTGCA
CGAACCCCCCGTTCAGCCCGACCGCTGCGCCTTATCCGGTAACTATCGTCTTGAGTCCAACCCGGTAAGA
CACGACTTATCGCCACTGGCAGCAGCCACTGGTAACAGGATTAGCAGAGCGAGGTATGTAGGCGGTGCTA
CAGAGTTCTTGAAGTGGTGGCCTAACTACGGCTACACTAGAAGAACAGTATTTGGTATCTGCGCTCTGCT
GAAGCCAGTTACCTTCGGAAAAAGAGTTGGTAGCTCTTGATCCGGCAAACAAACCACCGCTGGTAGCGGT
GGTTTTTTTGTTTGCAAGCAGCAGATTACGCGCAGAAAAAAAGGATCTCAAGAAGATCCTTTGATCTTTT
CTACGGGGTCTGACGCTCAGTGGAACGAAAACTCACGTTAAGGGATTTTGGTCATGAGATTATCAAAAAG
GATCTTCACCTAGATCCTTTTAAATTAAAAATGAAGTTTTAAATCAATCTAAAGTATATATGAGTAAACT
TGGTCTGACAGTTACCAATGCTTAATCAGTGAGGCACCTATCTCAGCGATCTGTCTATTTCGTTCATCCA
TAGTTGCCTGACTCCCCGTCGTGTAGATAACTACGATACGGGAGGGCTTACCATCTGGCCCCAGTGCTGC
AATGATACCGCGAGATCCACGCTCACCGGCTCCAGATTTATCAGCAATAAACCAGCCAGCCGGAAGGGCC
GAGCGCAGAAGTGGTCCTGCAACTTTATCCGCCTCCATCCAGTCTATTAATTGTTGCCGGGAAGCTAGAG
TAAGTAGTTCGCCAGTTAATAGTTTGCGCAACGTTGTTGCCATTGCTACAGGCATCGTGGTGTCACGCTC
GTCGTTTGGTATGGCTTCATTCAGCTCCGGTTCCCAACGATCAAGGCGAGTTACATGATCCCCCATGTTG
TGCAAAAAAGCGGTTAGCTCCTTCGGTCCTCCGATCGTTGTCAGAAGTAAGTTGGCCGCAGTGTTATCAC
TCATGGTTATGGCAGCACTGCATAATTCTCTTACTGTCATGCCATCCGTAAGATGCTTTTCTGTGACTGG
TGAGTACTCAACCAAGTCATTCTGAGAATAGTGTATGCGGCGACCGAGTTGCTCTTGCCCGGCGTCAATA
CGGGATAATACCGCGCCACATAGCAGAACTTTAAAAGTGCTCATCATTGGAAAACGTTCTTCGGGGCGAA
AACTCTCAAGGATCTTACCGCTGTTGAGATCCAGTTCGATGTAACCCACTCGTGCACCCAACTGATCTTC
AGCATCTTTTACTTTCACCAGCGTTTCTGGGTGAGCAAAAACAGGAAGGCAAAATGCCGCAAAAAAGGGA
ATAAGGGCGACACGGAAATGTTGAATACTCATACTCTTCCTTTTTCAATATTATTGAAGCATTTATCAGG
GTTATTGTCTCATGAGCGGATACATATTTGAATGTATTTAGAAAAATAAACAAATAGGGGTTCCGCGCAC
ATTTCCCCGAAAAGTGCCACCTGACGTCTAAGAAACCATTATTATCATGACATTAACCTATAAAAATAGG
CGTATCACGAGGCCCTTTCGTCTCGCGCGTTTCGGTGATGACGGTGAAAACCTCTGACACATGCAGCTCC
CGGAGACGGTCACAGCTTGTCTGTAAGCGGATGCCGGGAGCAGACAAGCCCGTCAGGGCGCGTCAGCGGG
TGTTGGCGGGTGTCGGGGCTGGCTTAACTATGCGGCATCAGAGCAGATTGTACTGAGAGTGCACCATATG
CGGTGTGAAATACCGCACAGATGCGTAAGGAGAAAATACCGCATCAGGCGCCATTCGCCATTCAGGCTGC
GCAACTGTTGGGAAGGGCGATCGGTGCGGGCCTCTTCGCTATTACGCCAGCTGGCGAAAGGGGGATGTGC
TGCAAGGCGATTAAGTTGGGTAACGCCAGGGTTTTCCCAGTCACGACGTTGTAAAACGACGGCCAGTGAA
TTCGAGCTCGGTACCTCGCGAATGCATCTAGAGAAGCTCTGGCCCCTATGGCGGTGGAGGCCAATACTTT
GCAAAACCACGAAACCAAGGTATGGTATCTATGTAATTTTGGATAATGTCAAAAGAGTGTCTGTAGCTAC
TGCTGGGAAGAAAGCCCTTTAACTGCTATGTCTGGGCAGCAAAACGTTTATAGTTTAGAACCTTCAGAAA
GTGATAATTTGATCACAAATTAGAAAAATCATGGGACCTCTTTACCACCTCCCTTGTAGTAGGGCCATTT
TTAAATGGCCAGACACTTGAATTTAACTTTTATTATCCCAAATATGAAAACATTACTGTTGGCACTTTGA
AACTTTAAAAGAAAAATTGTACTTTTCAGGTGGCTATGGCGGTTCCAGCAGCAGCAGTAGCTATGGCAGT
GGCAGAAGATTTGGTGGAGGAGGTTCTGGAGGCGGTGGAAGTGGTGGCGGAGGTAGCGCCGAGATCGGCA
CCGGCTTTCCCTTCGATCCTCACTACGTGGAAGTGCTGGGCGAGAGAATGCACTATGTGGACGTGGGCCC
CAGAGATGGAACCCCTGTGCTGTTTCTGCACGGCAACCCTACCAGCAGCTACGTGTGGCGGAACATCATC
CCTCACGTGGCCCCTACACACAGATGTATCGCCCCTGACCTGATCGGCATGGGCAAGAGCGATAAGCCCG
ACCTGGGCTACTTCTTCGACGACCACGTGCGGTTCATGGACGCCTTTATTGAGGCCCTCGGCCTGGAAGA
GGTGGTGCTGGTTATTCACGATTGGGGCAGCGCCCTGGGATTCCACTGGGCCAAGAGAAACCCCGAGAGA
GTGAAGGGAATCGCCTTCATGGAATTCATCAGGCCCATTCCTACCTGGGACGAGTGGCCTGAGTTCGCCA
GAGAGACATTCCAGGCCTTCAGAACCACCGACGTGGGCAGAAAGCTGATCATCGACCAGAACGTGTTCAT
CGAGGGCACCCTGCCTATGGGAGTCGTCAGACCACTGACCGAGGTGGAAATGGACCACTACAGAGAGCCC
TTTCTGAACCCCGTGGACCGGGAACCTCTTTGGAGATTCCCCAACGAGCTGCCCATTGCCGGCGAGCCTG
CTAATATTGTGGCCCTGGTGGAAGAGTACATGGACTGGCTGCATCAGAGCCCCGTGCCTAAGCTGCTGTT
TTGGGGAACACCCGGCGTGCTGATTCCTCCTGCTGAAGCTGCCAGACTGGCCAAGAGCCTGCCTAATTGC
AAGGCCGTGGATATCGGCCCTGGCCTGAATCTGCTGCAAGAGGACAACCCCGATCTGATCGGCTCCGAGA
TTGCCAGATGGCTGAGCACCCTGGAAATCAGCGGATAATTAGGTAAGTAAGCACCTTTTTGTGTGTTGAC
ATAATTTTTTAAATTGCTGATGAACCCAATAACCCTAATGTAGCTGAGCAGTGCAACATAGTTAACATTA
TAATTGCAGTAATTGTGGATATAAAGTTAATATTCAGATCAGCAAAATTTGTGGGAAACAAACTTGATAT
TGGATTGTAGCCTTGAGTCTTAATATGTTTAGATTAACAACTTTATTCCATATTGTTCAACAGGAAACAA
AGCTTAGCAGGAGAGGAGAGCCAGAGAAGTGACAGGGAAGCTACAGGTTACAACAGATTTGTGAACTCAG
CCAAGCACAGTGGTGGCAGGGCCTAGCTGCTACAAAGAAGACATGTTTTAGACAAATACTCATGTGTATG
GGCAAAAAACTCGAGGACGGATCCCGGGCCCGTCGACTGCAGAGGCCTGCATGCAAGCTTGGCGTAATCA
TGGTCATAGCTGTTTCCTGTGTGAAATTGTTATCCGCTCACAATTCCACACAACATACGAGCCGGAAGCA
TAAAGTGTAAAGCCTGGGGTGCCTAATGAGTG
