>Addgene plasmid #178123 | HNRNPA1_Halo_C_allele | depositor partial sequence | sequence record 345760 | insert
GAAGCTCTGGCCCCTATGGCGGTGGAGGCCAATACTTTGCAAAACCACGAAACCAAGGTATGGTATCTAT
GTAATTTTGGATAATGTCAAAAGAGTGTCTGTAGCTACTGCTGGGAAGAAAGCCCTTTAACTGCTATGTC
TGGGCAGCAAAACGTTTATAGTTTAGAACCTTCAGAAAGTGATAATTTGATCACAAATTAGAAAAATCAT
GGGACCTCTTTACCACCTCCCTTGTAGTAGGGCCATTTTTAAATGGCCAGACACTTGAATTTAACTTTTA
TTATCCCAAATATGAAAACATTACTGTTGGCACTTTGAAACTTTAAAAGAAAAATTGTACTTTTCAGGTG
GCTATGGCGGTTCCAGCAGCAGCAGTAGCTATGGCAGTGGCAGAAGATTTGGTGGAGGAGGTTCTGGAGG
CGGTGGAAGTGGTGGCGGAGGTAGCGCCGAGATCGGCACCGGCTTTCCCTTCGATCCTCACTACGTGGAA
GTGCTGGGCGAGAGAATGCACTATGTGGACGTGGGCCCCAGAGATGGAACCCCTGTGCTGTTTCTGCACG
GCAACCCTACCAGCAGCTACGTGTGGCGGAACATCATCCCTCACGTGGCCCCTACACACAGATGTATCGC
CCCTGACCTGATCGGCATGGGCAAGAGCGATAAGCCCGACCTGGGCTACTTCTTCGACGACCACGTGCGG
TTCATGGACGCCTTTATTGAGGCCCTCGGCCTGGAAGAGGTGGTGCTGGTTATTCACGATTGGGGCAGCG
CCCTGGGATTCCACTGGGCCAAGAGAAACCCCGAGAGAGTGAAGGGAATCGCCTTCATGGAATTCATCAG
GCCCATTCCTACCTGGGACGAGTGGCCTGAGTTCGCCAGAGAGACATTCCAGGCCTTCAGAACCACCGAC
GTGGGCAGAAAGCTGATCATCGACCAGAACGTGTTCATCGAGGGCACCCTGCCTATGGGAGTCGTCAGAC
CACTGACCGAGGTGGAAATGGACCACTACAGAGAGCCCTTTCTGAACCCCGTGGACCGGGAACCTCTTTG
GAGATTCCCCAACGAGCTGCCCATTGCCGGCGAGCCTGCTAATATTGTGGCCCTGGTGGAAGAGTACATG
GACTGGCTGCATCAGAGCCCCGTGCCTAAGCTGCTGTTTTGGGGAACACCCGGCGTGCTGATTCCTCCTG
CTGAAGCTGCCAGACTGGCCAAGAGCCTGCCTAATTGCAAGGCCGTGGATATCGGCCCTGGCCTGAATCT
GCTGCAAGAGGACAACCCCGATCTGATCGGCTCCGAGATTGCCAGATGGCTGAGCACCCTGGAAATCAGC
GGATAATTAGGTAAGTAAGCACCTTTTTGTGTGTTGACATAATTTTTTAAATTGCTGATGAACCCAATAA
CCCTAATGTAGCTGAGCAGTGCAACATAGTTAACATTATAATTGCAGTAATTGTGGATATAAAGTTAATA
TTCAGATCAGCAAAATTTGTGGGAAACAAACTTGATATTGGATTGTAGCCTTGAGTCTTAATATGTTTAG
ATTAACAACTTTATTCCATATTGTTCAACAGGAAACAAAGCTTAGCAGGAGAGGAGAGCCAGAGAAGTGA
CAGGGAAGCTACAGGTTACAACAGATTTGTGAACTCAGCCAAGCACAGTGGTGGCAGGGCCTAGCTGCTA
CAAAGAAGACATGTTTTAGACAAATACTCATGTGTATGGGCAAAAAACTCGAGGAC
